>Addgene plasmid #241116 | pDMJ2-SARS-CoV-2-Spike (HV.1) | addgene full sequence | sequence record 486239 | Addgene NGS Result
ATGTTCGTGTTTCTGGTTCTTCTTCCCCTGGTGTCTAGTCAGTGCGTCAACTTGATCACGCGAACACAGA
GCTACACCAATTCCTTTACACGAGGCGTCTACTATCCCGACAAGGTGTTCCGAAGCAGTGTTTTGCACTC
CACGCACGACCTTTTCTTGCCCTTCTTCTCAAATGTGACTTGGTTTCATGCAATACACGTATCCGGGACT
AATGGCACTAAGAGATTCGACAATCCCGCCTTGCCTTTTAACGACGGCGTGTATTTTGCCAGTACAGAAA
AGAGCAATATTATCCGGGGATGGATCTTCGGCACGACTCTGGATAGTAAAACACAATCCCTGCTGATCGT
GAATAATGCGACAAACGTCGTCATAAAAGTCTGCGAGTTCCAGTTCTGCAACGACCCTTTCCTCGACGTG
TACCAGAAGAACAATAAATCTTGGATGGAAAGTGAGCTGCGCGTGTACTCCAGTGCAAATAACTGTACTT
TTGAGTACGTAAGCCAGCCTTTCCTGATGGACCTCGAAGGGAAAGAGGGGAACTTTAAGAACCTGCGCGA
ATTCGTGTTCAAGAACATCGACGGTTATTTTAAAATATACAGCAAGCACACCCCTATTAACCTGGAGAGA
GATTTGCCACAAGGTTTTAGCGCCCTGGAACCCCTCGTGGACCTTCCTATCGGCATCAACATCACGCGCT
TCCAAACTCTGCTCGCACTGCATCGGTCTTATCTGACCCCTGTGGATTCATCCTCAGGATGGACCGCGGG
TGCTGCTGCATATTATGTGGGATATCTGCAGCCTAGGACCTTCCTGCTCAAATACAACGAGAACGGCACC
ATCACTGACGCTGTTGATTGCGCGCTGGACCCATTGTCTGAAACCAAATGCACACTGAAAAGCTTCACAG
TCGAGAAGGGCATTTACCAGACGAGCAACTTCAGAGTTCAGCCCACAGAGAGCATCGTTCGCTTCCCCAA
CATTACCAATTTGTGCCCATTCCACGAGGTCTTTAACGCAACTACCTTTGCCAGTGTTTACGCCTGGAAC
AGGAAACGGATATCCAATTGCGTGGCCGATTACAGCGTAATCTACAATTTCGCTCCCTTTTTCGCCTTTA
AATGCTACGGTGTCTCCCCTACGAAGCTGAATGATCTGTGCTTTACTAATGTCTATGCGGACAGCTTCGT
TATTAGAGGTAACGAGGTCAGCCAAATCGCCCCAGGGCAGACTGGAAACATAGCCGACTACAATTACAAA
CTGCCAGATGATTTCACCGGCTGCGTCATCGCCTGGAACTCCAATAAGCTCGATAGTAAACCCAGCGGCA
ATTACAACTATCGGTATAGGCTGCTGCGAAAGAGCAAGCTGAAACCTTTTGAGCGGGACATTTCAACAGA
GATCTACCAGGCCGGAAACAAGCCCTGCAACGGGGTCGCCGGGCCCAATTGTTACAGCCCGCTGCAAAGC
TATGGATTTCGGCCGACTTACGGCGTTGGCCACCAGCCATATCGGGTGGTGGTGCTGTCATTTGAGCTGC
TTCATGCGCCTGCTACAGTATGTGGGCCTAAAAAGTCTACCAATCTGGTGAAAAATAAGTGCGTGAACTT
CAACTTCAATGGCCTCACCGGGACAGGCGTGTTGACAGAATCCAATAAGAAATTCCTGCCATTCCAGCAG
TTCGGCAGGGATATCGCAGACACGACCGATGCGGTGCGAGATCCCCAGACATTGGAGATTCTGGACATTA
CTCCTTGTTCTTTTGGAGGAGTGAGTGTTATTACTCCCGGCACAAATACCTCAAATCAAGTCGCTGTGCT
GTATCAAGGTGTAAACTGTACCGAGGTCCCCGTGGCTATTCACGCCGACCAGCTGACCCCAACATGGCGG
GTATACAGCACCGGTTCTAATGTATTCCAGACCAGAGCCGGCTGCCTCATTGGAGCCGAGTACGTGAACA
ACTCTTATGAATGTGATATACCGATTGGAGCAGGTATCTGCGCCTCTTATCAGACCCAGACAAAGAGCCA
CAGAAGGGCTAGGAGCGTGGCCTCCCAGTCCATAATCGCCTATACAATGTCACTGGGGGCTGAAAATTCA
GTGGCATACAGTAACAACTCTATCGCTATCCCCACAAATTTTACCATCTCTGTGACTACAGAGATCCTGC
CAGTGTCTATGACTAAAACCTCCGTGGACTGTACCATGTACATCTGTGGTGATAGCACCGAATGTTCCAA
CCTGCTCCTGCAGTACGGCAGCTTCTGCACACAGCTGAAGAGGGCACTGACAGGAATCGCCGTCGAACAG
GATAAGAACACTCAGGAGGTGTTTGCGCAGGTTAAGCAGATTTACAAGACGCCACCAATCAAGTACTTCG
GTGGGTTCAATTTCTCTCAAATTCTGCCTGATCCTTCTAAGCCATCTAAGCGGAGCTTTATAGAGGATTT
GCTCTTTAATAAGGTGACCCTCGCCGATGCTGGATTTATTAAGCAGTATGGCGACTGTTTGGGAGACATT
GCTGCTCGCGATCTGATATGTGCCCAGAAATTCAACGGGCTGACCGTACTCCCACCGCTGCTCACTGATG
AGATGATCGCACAATATACCAGCGCCCTGCTGGCCGGCACTATTACATCCGGCTGGACGTTCGGAGCAGG
AGCCGCACTGCAAATACCTTTTGCCATGCAGATGGCATATCGCTTCAATGGGATCGGGGTGACCCAGAAC
GTCCTGTACGAAAACCAGAAACTTATCGCTAACCAGTTCAATTCCGCCATTGGTAAAATCCAGGACAGCT
TGAGTTCCACAGCCAGCGCCCTCGGGAAATTGCAAGATGTAGTCAATCACAATGCACAAGCCCTGAATAC
TCTCGTCAAGCAACTGTCATCCAAGTTCGGTGCTATATCCTCCGTGCTGAATGATATCCTTAGTAGATTG
GATAAGGTGGAGGCAGAAGTCCAGATCGACCGGCTTATTACTGGAAGGCTGCAGAGTCTGCAGACGTACG
TCACGCAGCAGCTTATCAGAGCCGCCGAGATTAGAGCATCTGCGAATCTGGCTGCTACAAAGATGAGTGA
ATGCGTGCTCGGGCAATCAAAGCGGGTCGACTTTTGTGGGAAGGGGTACCACCTCATGAGCTTCCCCCAA
TCCGCCCCACATGGCGTTGTGTTCCTGCATGTTACTTACGTTCCCGCTCAAGAGAAGAACTTTACTACCG
CTCCGGCGATCTGCCACGACGGTAAGGCACACTTTCCACGCGAAGGCGTCTTTGTTAGCAATGGAACACA
CTGGTTTGTTACCCAGAGGAACTTTTATGAGCCCCAGATAATCACAACCGACAACACATTCGTATCTGGG
AACTGTGACGTAGTTATTGGGATCGTGAACAACACCGTGTACGATCCTCTCCAACCGGAACTTGACTCTT
TCAAGGAGGAACTGGATAAGTACTTTAAGAATCACACCTCACCCGATGTTGACCTCGGCGACATTTCAGG
AATTAATGCTAGCGTGGTGAACATCCAGAAAGAGATTGATAGACTTAACGAAGTGGCCAAGAACCTCAAC
GAATCACTTATTGACCTGCAGGAGCTGGGAAAATATGAGCAGTACATTAAATGGCCTTGGTACATTTGGC
TGGGCTTTATAGCAGGCCTGATCGCTATCGTCATGGTGACCATCATGCTTTGTTGTATGACTAGCTGCTG
CAGCTGCCTCAAGGGCTGTTGTAGCTGCGGCTCTTGCTGTAAATAATGATGAGGATCCAGATCTGCTGTG
CCTTCTAGTTGCCAGCCATCTGTTGTTTGCCCCTCCCCCGTGCCTTCCTTGACCCTGGAAGGTGCCACTC
CCACTGTCCTTTCCTAATAAAATGAGGAAATTGCATCGCATTGTCTGAGTAGGTGTCATTCTATTCTGGG
GGGTGGGGTGGGGCAGGACAGCAAGGGGGAGGATTGGGAAGACAATAGCAGGCATGCTGGGGATGCGGTG
GGCTCTATGGGTACCCAGGTGCTGAAGAATTGACCCGGTTCCTCCTGGGCCAGAAAGAAGCAGGCACATC
CCCTTCTCTGTGACACACCCTGTCCACGCCCCTGGTTCTTAGTTCCAGCCCCACTCATAGGACACTCATA
GCTCAGGAGGGCTCCGCCTTCAATCCCACCCGCTAAAGTACTTGGAGCGGTCTCTCCCTCCCTCATCAGC
CCACCAAACCAAACCTAGCCTCCAAGAGTGGGAAGAAATTAAAGCAAGATAGGCTATTAAGTGCAGAGGG
AGAGAAAATGCCTCCAACATGTGAGGAAGTAATGAGAGAAATCATAGAATTTTAAGGCCATGATTTAAGG
CCAATCGGAAAGAACATGTGAGCAAAAGGCCAGCAAAAGGCCAGGAACCGTAAAAAGGCCGCGTTGCTGG
CGTTTTTCCATAGGCTCCGCCCCCCTGACGAGCATCACAAAAATCGACGCTCAAGTCAGAGGTGGCGAAA
CCCGACAGGACTATAAAGATACCAGGCGTTTCCCCCTGGAAGCTCCCTCGTGCGCTCTCCTGTTCCGACC
CTGCCGCTTACCGGATACCTGTCCGCCTTTCTCCCTTCGGGAAGCGTGGCGCTTTCTCATAGCTCACGCT
GTAGGTATCTCAGTTCGGTGTAGGTCGTTCGCTCCAAGCTGGGCTGTGTGCACGAACCCCCCGTTCAGCC
CGACCGCTGCGCCTTATCCGGTAACTATCGTCTTGAGTCCAACCCGGTAAGACACGACTTATCGCCACTG
GCAGCAGCCACTGGTAACAGGATTAGCAGAGCGAGGTATGTAGGCGGTGCTACAGAGTTCTTGAAGTGGT
GGCCTAACTACGGCTACACTAGAAGAACAGTATTTGGTATCTGCGCTCTGCTGAAGCCAGTTACCTTCGG
AAAAAGAGTTGGTAGCTCTTGATCCGGCAAACAAACCACCGCTGGTAGCGGTGGTTTTTTTGTTTGCAAG
CAGCAGATTACGCGCAGAAAAAAAGGATCTCAAGAAGATCCTTTGATCTTTTCTACGGGGTCTGACGCTC
AGTGGAACGAAAACTCACGTTAAGGGATTTTGGTCATGAGATTATCAAAAAGGATCTTCACCTAGATCCT
TTTAAATTAAAAATGAAGTTTTAAATCAATCTAAAGTATATATGAGTAAACTTGGTCTGACAGTTACCAA
TGCTTAATCAGTGAGGCACCTATCTCAGCGATCTGTCTATTTCGTTCATCCATAGTTGCCTGACTCCCCG
TCGTGTAGATAACTACGATACGGGAGGGCTTACCATCTGGCCCCAGTGCTGCAATGATACCGCGAGACCC
ACGCTCACCGGCTCCAGATTTATCAGCAATAAACCAGCCAGCCGGAAGGGCCGAGCGCAGAAGTGGTCCT
GCAACTTTATCCGCCTCCATCCAGTCTATTAATTGTTGCCGGGAAGCTAGAGTAAGTAGTTCGCCAGTTA
ATAGTTTGCGCAACGTTGTTGCCATTGCTACAGGCATCGTGGTGTCACGCTCGTCGTTTGGTATGGCTTC
ATTCAGCTCCGGTTCCCAACGATCAAGGCGAGTTACATGATCCCCCATGTTGTGCAAAAAAGCGGTTAGC
TCCTTCGGTCCTCCGATCGTTGTCAGAAGTAAGTTGGCCGCAGTGTTATCACTCATGGTTATGGCAGCAC
TGCATAATTCTCTTACTGTCATGCCATCCGTAAGATGCTTTTCTGTGACTGGTGAGTACTCAACCAAGTC
ATTCTGAGAATAGTGTATGCGGCGACCGAGTTGCTCTTGCCCGGCGTCAATACGGGATAATACCGCGCCA
CATAGCAGAACTTTAAAAGTGCTCATCATTGGAAAACGTTCTTCGGGGCGAAAACTCTCAAGGATCTTAC
CGCTGTTGAGATCCAGTTCGATGTAACCCACTCGTGCACCCAACTGATCTTCAGCATCTTTTACTTTCAC
CAGCGTTTCTGGGTGAGCAAAAACAGGAAGGCAAAATGCCGCAAAAAAGGGAATAAGGGCGACACGGAAA
TGTTGAATACTCATACTCTTCCTTTTTCAATATTATTGAAGCATTTATCAGGGTTATTGTCTCATGAGCG
GATACATATTTGAATGTATTTAGAAAAATAAACAAATAGGGGTTCCGCGCACATTTCCCCGAAAAGTGCC
ACCTGACGTCCCAATGATTGCACCATATGCGGTGTGAAATACCGCACAGATGCGTAAGGAGAAAATACCG
CATCAGATTGGCTATTGGCCATTGCATACGTTGTATCCATATCATAATATGTACATTTATATTGGCTCAT
GTCCAACATTACCGCCATGTTGACATTGATTATTGACTAGTTATTAATAGTAATCAATTACGGGGTCATT
AGTTCATAGCCCATATATGGAGTTCCGCGTTACATAACTTACGGTAAATGGCCCGCCTGGCTGACCGCCC
AACGACCCCCGCCCATTGACGTCAATAATGACGTATGTTCCCATAGTAACGCCAATAGGGACTTTCCATT
GACGTCAATGGGTGGAGTATTTACGGTAAACTGCCCACTTGGCAGTACATCAAGTGTATCATATGCCAAG
TACGCCCCCTATTGACGTCAATGACGGTAAATGGCCCGCCTGGCATTATGCCCAGTACATGACCTTATGG
GACTTTCCTACTTGGCAGTACATCTACGTATTAGTCATCGCTATTACCATGGTGATGCGGTTTTGGCAGT
ACATCAATGGGCGTGGATAGCGGTTTGACTCACGGGGATTTCCAAGTCTCCACCCCATTGACGTCAATGG
GAGTTTGTTTTGGCACCAAAATCAACGGGACTTTCCAAAATGTCGTAACAACTCCGCCCCATTGACGCAA
ATGGGCGGTAGGCGTGTACGGTGGGAGGTCTATATAAGCAGAGCTCGTTTAGTGAACCGTCAGATCGCCT
GGAGACGCCATCCACGCTGTTTTGACCTCCATAGAAGACACCGGGACCGATCCAGCCTCCATCGGCTCGC
ATCTCTCCTTCACGCGCCCGCCGCCCTACCTGAGGCCGCCATCCACGCCGGTTGAGTCGCGTTCTGCCGC
CTCCCGCCTGTGGTGCCTCCTGAACTGCGTCCGCCGTCTAGGTAAGTTTAAAGCTCAGGTCGAGACCGGG
CCTTTGTCCGGCGCTCCCTTGGAGCCTACCTAGACTCAGCCGGCTCTCCACGCTTTGCCTGACCCTGCTT
GCTCAACTCTAGTTAACGGTGGAGGGCAGTGTAGTCTGAGCAGTACTCGTTGCTGCCGCGCGCGCCACCA
GACATAATAGCTGACAGACTAACAGACTGTTCCTTTCCATGGGTCTTTTCTGCAGTCACCGTCGTCGACA
CGTGTGATCAGATATCGCGGCCGCTCTAGA
Features (pLannotate 1.2.2; 10 found; start..end, strand, type, name):
      1..3753    +  CDS            S: SPIKE_SARS2 - Experimental evidence at protein level: Swiss-Prot protein existence level 1. [Spike glycoprotein]: May down-regulate host tetherin (BST2) by lysosomal degradation, thereby counteracting its antiviral activity. From Severe acute respiratory syndrome coronavirus 2 (2019-nCoV) (SARS-CoV-2).
   3776..4000    +  polyA_signal   bGH poly(A) signal: bovine growth hormone polyadenylation signal
   4415..5003    -  rep_origin     ori: high-copy-number ColE1/pMB1/pBR322/pUC origin of replication
   5174..6034    -  CDS            AmpR: β-lactamase; bla; confers resistance to ampicillin, carbenicillin, and related antibiotics
   6035..6139    -  promoter       AmpR promoter: bla
   6179..6236    +  misc_feature   bom (fragment): basis of mobility region from pBR322
   6322..6701    +  enhancer       CMV enhancer: human cytomegalovirus immediate early enhancer
   6702..6905    +  promoter       CMV promoter: human cytomegalovirus (CMV) immediate early promoter
   6994..7221    +  LTR            5' LTR (truncated) (fragment): truncated 5' long terminal repeat (LTR) from human T-cell leukemia virus (HTLV) type 1
   7225..7335    +  intron         CMV intron (fragment): modified intron A from human cytomegalovirus
