[The description below was written by a language model from this plasmid's Addgene catalogue record and pLannotate feature annotations shown in this document.]
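Description:
pDMJ2-SARS-CoV-2-Spike (HV.1) is a 7,380 nt mammalian expression plasmid built on the pDMJ2 backbone that encodes the spike glycoprotein of the SARS-CoV-2 HV.1 lineage, produced by gene synthesis. It is propagated in E. coli as a high-copy plasmid through a ColE1/pUC-type origin of replication and is selected with ampicillin through a β-lactamase gene driven by its own bla promoter. A short fragment of the pBR322 basis-of-mobility region is also annotated in the backbone. No mammalian selection marker or reporter appears in the feature table.

The spike open reading frame (about 3.75 kb) sits downstream of a composite regulatory region: the human cytomegalovirus immediate early enhancer and promoter, followed by a fragment of the HTLV-1 5' LTR and a fragment of modified CMV intron A. Leader elements of this type are commonly included to boost transcript processing and translation, and transcripts are terminated by the bovine growth hormone polyadenylation signal. The insert carries the extensive set of HV.1 changes relative to the ancestral spike. These include N-terminal domain deletions (L24–P26 and Y144), numerous receptor-binding domain substitutions such as L452R, F456L, F486P and N501Y, as well as D614G, P681H near the furin cleavage site, and several S2 changes. No epitope tag is recorded, and the record does not state whether the coding sequence is codon-optimised or truncated at the cytoplasmic tail.

The stated purpose is to supply spike in trans for making pseudotyped virus particles. The associated work concerns antibody immune evasion in viral evolution, which suggests use in entry and neutralisation assays.
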