Addgene plasmid #241116: pDMJ2-SARS-CoV-2-Spike (HV.1)
Purpose: Expresses SARS-CoV-2 spike (HV.1) protein for creating pseudotyped virus
Depositing lab: Jeremy Luban. Depositing organization: University of Massachusetts, Worcester. Publication: Computationally designed proteins mimic antibody immune evasion in viral evolution. Youssef N, Gurev S, Ghantous F, Brock KP, Jaimes JA, Thadani NN, Dauphin A, Sherman AC, Yurkovetskiy L, Soto D, Estanboulieh R, Kotzen B, Notin P, Kollasch AW, Cohen AA, Dross SE, Erasmus J, Fuller DH, Bjorkman PJ, Lemieux JE, Luban J, Seaman MS, Marks DS. Immunity. 2025 May 6:S1074-7613(25)00178-5. doi: 10.1016/j.immuni.2025.04.015. PubMed 40345199.
Backbone
  Vector backbone: pDMJ2
  Vector type: Mammalian Expression
Growth in bacteria
  Bacterial resistance: Ampicillin, 100 μg/mL
  Growth temperature: 37°C
  Growth strain: DH5alpha
  Copy number: High Copy
Gene/Insert
  Gene/Insert name: Spike (HV.1)
  Species: SARS-CoV-2
  Mutation: T19I,L24del,P25del,P26del,A27S,Q52H,V83A,G142D,Y144del,H146Q,F157L,Q183E,V213E,G252V,G339H,R346T,L368I,S371F,S373P,S375F,T376A,D405N,R408S,K417N,N440K,V445P,G446S,L452R,F456L,N460K,S477N,T478K,E484A,F486P,F490S,Q498R,N501Y,Y505H,D614G,H655Y,N679K,P681H,N764K,D796Y,Q954H,N969K
  Entrez Gene: S (a.k.a. GU280_gp02, spike glycoprotein)
  Cloning method: Gene Synthesis
Terms and licenses: Academic/Nonprofit Terms; Industry Terms: Not Available to Industry
How to cite: pDMJ2-SARS-CoV-2-Spike (HV.1) was a gift from Jeremy Luban (Addgene plasmid # 241116 ; http://n2t.net/addgene:241116 ; RRID:Addgene_241116)
